Addgene plasmid #82939: pDONR223_DNTTIP2_WT_V5
Purpose: Gateway Donor vector containing DNTTIP2, used as an over expression control for gene expression analysis. Part of the Target Accelerator Plasmid Collection.
Depositing lab: Jesse Boehm & Matthew Meyerson & David Root. Depositing organization: Broad Institute. Publication: High-throughput Phenotyping of Lung Cancer Somatic Mutations. Berger AH, Brooks AN, Wu X, Shrestha Y, Chouinard C, Piccioni F, Bagul M, Kamburov A, Imielinski M, Hogstrom L, Zhu C, Yang X, Pantel S, Sakai R, Watson J, Kaplan N, Campbell JD, Singh S, Root DE, Narayan R, Natoli T, Lahr DL, Tirosh I, Tamayo P, Getz G, Wong B, Doench J, Subramanian A, Golub TR, Meyerson M, Boehm JS. Cancer Cell. 2016 Aug 8;30(2):214-28. doi: 10.1016/j.ccell.2016.06.022. Epub 2016 Jul 28. PubMed 27478040.
Backbone
  Vector backbone: pDONR223
  Backbone manufacturer: Invitrogen
  Vector type: Gateway Entry vector
Growth in bacteria
  Bacterial resistance: Spectinomycin, 50 μg/mL
  Growth temperature: 37°C
  Growth strain: DH5alpha
  Copy number: High Copy
Gene/Insert
  Gene/Insert name: DNTTIP2 (alt name: NM_014597)
  Species: H. sapiens (human)
  Mutation: E309D
  Entrez Gene: DNTTIP2 (a.k.a. ERBP, FCF2, HSU15552, LPTS-RP2, TdIF2)
  Promoter: None
  Cloning method: Gateway Cloning
  Sequencing primers: 5′ M13pUC-fwd; 3′ M13-Rev
Terms and licenses: Academic/Nonprofit Terms; Industry Terms: Not Available to Industry
Depositor comments: Open state: NO stop codon immediately follows insert
How to cite: pDONR223_DNTTIP2_WT_V5 was a gift from Jesse Boehm & Matthew Meyerson & David Root (Addgene plasmid # 82939 ; http://n2t.net/addgene:82939 ; RRID:Addgene_82939)
