[The description below was written by a language model from this plasmid's Addgene catalogue record and pLannotate feature annotations shown in this document.]
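Description:
pDONR223_DNTTIP2_WT_V5 is a Gateway entry clone built on the Invitrogen pDONR223 backbone and carrying the human DNTTIP2 open reading frame (reference transcript NM_014597). The annotated sequence record is about 5.1 kb. It is maintained in E. coli as a high-copy plasmid through a ColE1/pUC-type origin and is selected with spectinomycin via the aadA (SmR) aminoglycoside adenylyltransferase gene. This marker sits next to remnants of a gentamicin resistance gene and a class 1 integron Pc promoter fragment. Small lacZα and lacI fragments and the rrnB T1 and T2 terminators are backbone elements that help insulate the cloning region from read-through transcription.

The DNTTIP2 coding sequence (roughly 2.3 kb) lies between two attL recombination sites, both labelled attL3 by the automated annotation, which allow the ORF to be moved into attR-containing destination vectors by an LR Clonase reaction. The record lists no promoter for the insert. A T7 promoter is annotated outside one att site, but the ORF lies on the opposite strand to it, so the entry clone is not itself an expression construct. The insert is in the "open" configuration, with no stop codon directly after the ORF. This lets it be read through into a C-terminal tag supplied by the destination vector, which is presumably what "V5" in the name refers to, since no V5 tag is annotated in this plasmid. Although the name says WT, the record lists an E309D change relative to the reference.

DNTTIP2 encodes a protein reported to regulate DNTT and ESR1 transcriptional activity. The clone belongs to the Target Accelerator Plasmid Collection, where it served as an overexpression control for gene expression analysis in high-throughput phenotyping of lung cancer somatic mutations.
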