Features (pLannotate 1.2.2; 12 found; start..end, strand, type, name):
    142..160     +  promoter       T7 promoter: promoter for bacteriophage T7 RNA polymerase
    179..274     +  protein_bind   attL3: mutant version of attL; recombination site for the Gateway® LR reaction LR Clonase™
    279..2546    -  CDS            DNTTIP2: TDIF2_HUMAN - Also known as ERBP, TDIF2. Experimental evidence at protein level: Swiss-Prot protein existence level 1. Regulates the transcriptional activity of DNTT and ESR1. May function as a chromatin remodeling protein. From Homo sapiens (Human).
   2552..2647    -  protein_bind   attL3: mutant version of attL; recombination site for the Gateway® LR reaction LR Clonase™
   2664..2700    +  CDS            lacZα (fragment): LacZα fragment of β-galactosidase; lacZ fragment
   2747..2790    -  terminator     rrnB T1 terminator: Escherichia coli rrnB; transcription terminator T1 from the E. coli rrnB gene
   2922..2949    +  terminator     rrnB T2 terminator: transcription terminator T2 from the E. coli rrnB gene
   3004..3096    -  CDS            lacI (fragment): lac repressor; lacI; The lac repressor binds to the lac operator to inhibit transcription in E. coli. This inhibition can be relieved by adding lactose or isopropyl-β-D-thiogalactopyranoside (IPTG).
   3279..3867    -  rep_origin     ori: high-copy-number ColE1/pMB1/pBR322/pUC origin of replication
   3960..4751    -  CDS            SmR: aminoglycoside adenylyltransferase (Murphy, 1985); aadA; confers resistance to spectinomycin and streptomycin
   4758..4814    -  CDS            GmR (fragment): gentamycin acetyltransferase; aacC1; confers resistance to gentamycin
   4990..5013    -  promoter       Pc promoter (fragment): intI1 (promoter lies within the coding sequence); class 1 integron promoter
>Addgene plasmid #82939 | pDONR223_DNTTIP2_WT_V5 | addgene full sequence | sequence record 162410 | Addgene NGS result
ACCTTGGGTAGCAGCGAAGTCGAGGCATTTCTGTCCTGGCTGGTCTAGAGGAGGCATGATGATATATTTT
TATCTTGTGCAATGTAACATCAGAGATTTTGAGACACGGGCCAGAGCTGCCAGGAAACAGCTATGACCAT
GTAATACGACTCACTATAGGGGATATCAGCTGGATGGCAAATAATGATTTTATTTTGACTGATAGTGACC
TGTTCGTTGCAACAAATTGATAAGCAATGCTTTCTTATAATGCCAACTTTGTACAAGAAAGTTGGCAAAT
TGCGAAATTTCTTCTTCTTTCGGAACTTTTTTCCTGCTGCATTTGCTGCTTTTTCAGCCATGATCTCTGA
GTACTTCCTTCGGTTGTATCTTCTGAATTCAGAATCAGCCAGCAGTTCTTCCACAATAGTTCTTTTCCTT
TGCTTCTTGGGAATTCGTGAATGGTAGAAATCAGCTGGATTGTCAACAATGGTTCCAATCTGGAAGTACT
TGGGGAAGCCATCTCTATCATTTTTCTTGTAAAATCTTTTCGGGTCCATGCTGGCTCTCATCTTCAGTGC
TTTGAGATCATTTTTCAGTTCATTTGTCATTTCTGGAGCTTTCATACCAAACCAGCCATCCCCTGCTGTT
TTTTGTCGTTCTTTTCTGCGTTTTTTCTGAAGTTGATACTTTGATTCACTATATGGTGGAACACAGTGGT
TTTTTTCAAAATCAGGTGTAATGACGGCTTTCTGCAGAAGCTCATTTTTCTTTTTCTCCTTGATCTGTGT
TAGGGTTCTCTTGTTAGACTGTAGTTTATCTGCATTGAAATTAATATACAAACCACCCAACTGCTTGATA
CTCAGACCAGGGTCTATGCTGCTGCTTGTCAACTTCAGAAGTTTAGCCTTTGTGCTATTTAGGAAGTCTT
CTTCATCACTAAACTCATCTTCATTTTCGTCATGGTCTGATGAATCTTCTTCACTTTTTTCATCCTCTTC
CTCTTCTTTTTCTTCCTCAATGGCAACCTCACTTGCCTTGTCTTCCTCTTCCAAGTAAAAATTTTTATCA
GCACTCATTCCAGGAGTTGTGTCAATTACAAACAATGCATTGTCACATGACAGACTTCCTGTGTCTCCAC
TTAATGACTCCCTTTGGCCACTATTTTCAACAAAACATAAAGTATCCTCTTCATTCTCACTGTTTTCAGA
CTGTTGGCTTTCATCACTGCTGAGAACTAGTAAGACAGAATTATCTTTACCCTGAGATGTGTTGGGCGCA
GACGTGTATAGTTTGGTATCACATTCAAAATCTACATTCCCTTCACTGTTCATGTCTTCACTGACACTTA
TAACTGTGGACTCTTCTTCATCATCACTACCACCACAATCACCAAACTTTGTCAAGTCACTTGCTTTTAT
GGGGCTCTTTTTGTTGTTATTCCATCTGCCTACTTCCACAGTTGCAAATGTTTGAGTTAATGATTTCATT
ACAGCCTCAGAGTTCAGATTAGAGTGCACTGATACAGCATTTTTATTTTGGGGGGTTGAATGTCTCTGAG
AAACTAACTGTTGAAGGCTAGTGTCCTGAAGTTCAGAAAGATTCTTCAGCTGAGAACTTTTCTCATTAAT
TTCTTTCCCATCATCTGTTATTCCATTGGCATCTTCATCCAAATCCTTACAATTCTGTTTTGTTTCTTTA
AGAGATTCAACATTGGCCTGTTCGTGCACTGTTAATATATTTTCTGAACTTCTGTGGGAGAAATCATCAT
CAAAGTCATTATTATAGAAATTTGGCTTATTTATCTCAGAAAGAGATCTTGCTTGTAAATGGGAAGTTTG
TCTGGTATCTGAATCCTCTGAATTCACAGGTGTACCCACGATCTGTTTCTCATTTCCTGGTACAATCTTA
CTATCTTTCTTTTCAGTTTGTGCCTTTAATTTCCTCTGCATACTCCTGGTTCTTCTAGTTGCAATTCCAG
AGAATGAAATGTCTGAGCTTGATGTCTCAGCATCAGATATAGCTTCTGTATGAGATTCTTGGCTTGGATC
TGTCAGAGATTTAGCCTTACTTCTTCTGGCTCCTGTAGTTTTTTCTGTGGGAAGCACAATTCTAGAAATA
CCTGAAACATGAGATTCTGCTTCAGACACTATTTCTTCAGTGTAAGACTCCTTTGTTGGAGTTACTTTCG
GCTTTTTCCTAACACTGGACACTGGGGAGCATGCAATTAAGATCTGCCTTCTCCTAGTTACCCTTAAAAT
GGTATCATGGTGCTCAGACACAGAATAATTTGACTCTGCCTCAGAGGTCTCTCCATCCGTAGATGGTTCA
GTCCCCTTTGGTAGTGAGCCTGTAGTTCTGCTCTTCCTCTTTCTAGCTTTAGGAGTTCTAGGGATTAAAC
TTTGCTTCCCAGTGGTCTGTGATTCAGCAGTAGTTCGGGCATCAGATCCAGTACTACTTTCTGGATGCGC
TTGAATCCCATTAGCAGCAAAACTCTTTTGCCCGGAACTTTCAGCCGACGCGGCTTGGATGCTGGCCTTA
GCCCGTGCAGATCTGGTAACCACCATGGTGCCAACTTTTTTGTACAAAGTTGGCATTATAAAAAAGCATT
GCTCATCAATTTGTTGCAACGAACAGGTCACTATCAGTCAAAATAAAATCATTATTTGGGGCCCGAGCTT
AAGACTGGCCGTCGTTTTACAACGTCGTGACTGGGAAAACATCCATGCTAGCGTTAACGCGAGAGTAGGG
AACTGCCAGGCATCAAATAAAACGAAAGGCTCAGTCGGAAGACTGGGCCTTTCGTTTTATCTGTTGTTTG
TCGGTGAACGCTCTCCTGAGTAGGACAAATCCGCCGGGAGCGGATTTGAACGTTGTGAAGCAACGGCCCG
GAGGGTGGCGGGCAGGACGCCCGCCATAAACTGCCAGGCATCAAACTAAGCAGAAGGCCATCCTGACGGA
TGGCCTTTTTGCGTTTCTACAAACTCTTCCTGGCTAGCGGTACGCGTATTAATTGCGTTGCGCTCACTGC
CCGCTTTCCAGTCGGGAAACCTGTCGTGCCAGCTGCATTAATGAATCGGCCAACGCGCGGGGAGAGGCGG
TTTGCGTATTGGGCGCTCTTCCGCTTCCTCGCTCACTGACTCGCTGCGCTCGGTCGTTCGGCTGCGGCGA
GCGGTATCAGCTCACTCAAAGGCGGTAATACGGTTATCCACAGAATCAGGGGATAACGCAGGAAAGAACA
TGTGAGCAAAAGGCCAGCAAAAGGCCAGGAACCGTAAAAAGGCCGCGTTGCTGGCGTTTTTCCATAGGCT
CCGCCCCCCTGACGAGCATCACAAAAATCGACGCTCAAGTCAGAGGTGGCGAAACCCGACAGGACTATAA
AGATACCAGGCGTTTCCCCCTGGAAGCTCCCTCGTGCGCTCTCCTGTTCCGACCCTGCCGCTTACCGGAT
ACCTGTCCGCCTTTCTCCCTTCGGGAAGCGTGGCGCTTTCTCATAGCTCACGCTGTAGGTATCTCAGTTC
GGTGTAGGTCGTTCGCTCCAAGCTGGGCTGTGTGCACGAACCCCCCGTTCAGCCCGACCGCTGCGCCTTA
TCCGGTAACTATCGTCTTGAGTCCAACCCGGTAAGACACGACTTATCGCCACTGGCAGCAGCCACTGGTA
ACAGGATTAGCAGAGCGAGGTATGTAGGCGGTGCTACAGAGTTCTTGAAGTGGTGGCCTAACTACGGCTA
CACTAGAAGAACAGTATTTGGTATCTGCGCTCTGCTGAAGCCAGTTACCTTCGGAAAAAGAGTTGGTAGC
TCTTGATCCGGCAAACAAACCACCGCTGGTAGCGGTGGTTTTTTTGTTTGCAAGCAGCAGATTACGCGCA
GAAAAAAAGGATCTCAAGAAGATCCTTTGATCTTTTCTACGGGGTCTGACGCTCAGTGGAACGACGCGTA
ACTCACGTTAAGGGATTTTGGTCATGGGTGGCTCGAGGGTTATTTGCCGACTACCTTGGTGATCTCGCCT
TTCACGTAGTGGACAAATTCTTCCAACTGATCTGCGCGCGAGGCCAAGCGATCTTCTTCTTGTCCAAGAT
AAGCCTGTCTAGCTTCAAGTATGACGGGCTGATACTGGGCCGGCAGGCGCTCCATTGCCCAGTCGGCAGC
GACATCCTTCGGCGCGATTTTGCCGGTTACTGCGCTGTACCAAATGCGGGACAACGTAAGCACTACATTT
CGCTCATCGCCAGCCCAGTCGGGCGGCGAGTTCCATAGCGTTAAGGTTTCATTTAGCGCCTCAAATAGAT
CCTGTTCAGGAACCGGATCAAAGAGTTCCTCCGCCGCTGGACCTACCAAGGCAACGCTATGTTCTCTTGC
TTTTGTCAGCAAGATAGCCAGATCAATGTCGATCGTGGCTGGCTCGAAGATACCTGCAAGAATGTCATTG
CGCTGCCATTCTCCAAATTGCAGTTCGCGCTTAGCTGGATAACGCCACGGAATGATGTCGTCGTGCACAA
CAATGGTGACTTCTACAGCGCGGAGAATCTCGCTCTCTCCAGGGGAAGCCGAAGTTTCCAAAAGGTCGTT
GATCAAAGCTCGCCGCGTTGTTTCATCAAGCCTTACGGTCACCGTAACCAGCAAATCAATATCACTGTGT
GGCTTCAGGCCGCCATCCACTGCGGAGCCGTACAAATGTACGGCCAGCAACGTCGGTTCGAGATGGCGCT
CGATGACGCCAACTACCTCTGATAGTTGAGTCGATACTTCGGCGATCACCGCTTCCCTCATAATGTTTAA
CTTTGTTTTAGGGCGACTGCCCTGCTGCGTAACATCGTTGCTGCTCCATAACATCAAACATCGACCCACG
GCGTAACGCGCTTGCTGCTTGGATGCCCGAGGCATAGACTGTACCCCAAAAAAACAGTCATAACAAGCCA
TGAAAACCGCCACTGCGCCGTTACCACCGCTGCGTTCGGTCAAGGTTCTGGACCAGTTGCGTGAGCGCAT
ACGCTACTTGCATTACAGCTTACGAACCGAACAGGCTTATGTCCACTGGGTTCGTGCCTTCATCCGTTTC
CACGGTGTGCGTCACCCGGCA
