>Addgene plasmid #82939 | pDONR223_DNTTIP2_WT_V5 | depositor partial sequence | sequence record 157665 | Insert sequence
ATGGTGGTTACCAGATCTGCACGGGCTAAGGCCAGCATCCAAGCCGCGTCGGCTGAAAGTTCCGGGCAAA
AGAGTTTTGCTGCTAATGGGATTCAAGCGCATCCAGAAAGTAGTACTGGATCTGATGCCCGAACTACTGC
TGAATCACAGACCACTGGGAAGCAAAGTTTAATCCCTAGAACTCCTAAAGCTAGAAAGAGGAAGAGCAGA
ACTACAGGCTCACTACCAAAGGGGACTGAACCATCTACGGATGGAGAGACCTCTGAGGCAGAGTCAAATT
ATTCTGTGTCTGAGCACCATGATACCATTTTAAGGGTAACTAGGAGAAGGCAGATCTTAATTGCATGCTC
CCCAGTGTCCAGTGTTAGGAAAAAGCCGAAAGTAACTCCAACAAAGGAGTCTTACACTGAAGAAATAGTG
TCTGAAGCAGAATCTCATGTTTCAGGTATTTCTAGAATTGTGCTTCCCACAGAAAAAACTACAGGAGCCA
GAAGAAGTAAGGCTAAATCTCTGACAGATCCAAGCCAAGAATCTCATACAGAAGCTATATCTGATGCTGA
GACATCAAGCTCAGACATTTCATTCTCTGGAATTGCAACTAGAAGAACCAGGAGTATGCAGAGGAAATTA
AAGGCACAAACTGAAAAGAAAGATAGTAAGATTGTACCAGGAAATGAGAAACAGATCGTGGGTACACCTG
TGAATTCAGAGGATTCAGATACCAGACAAACTTCCCATTTACAAGCAAGATCTCTTTCTGAGATAAATAA
GCCAAATTTCTATAATAATGACTTTGATGATGATTTCTCCCACAGAAGTTCAGAAAATATATTAACAGTG
CACGAACAGGCCAATGTTGAATCTCTTAAAGAAACAAAACAGAATTGTAAGGATTTGGATGAAGATGCCA
ATGGAATAACAGATGATGGGAAAGAAATTAATGAGAAAAGTTCTCAGCTGAAGAATCTTTCTGAACTTCA
GGACACTAGCCTTCAACAGTTAGTTTCTCAGAGACATTCAACCCCCCAAAATAAAAATGCTGTATCAGTG
CACTCTAATCTGAACTCTGAGGCTGTAATGAAATCATTAACTCAAACATTTGCAACTGTGGAAGTAGGCA
GATGGAATAACAACAAAAAGAGCCCCATAAAAGCAAGTGACTTGACAAAGTTTGGTGATTGTGGTGGTAG
TGATGATGAAGAAGAGTCCACAGTTATAAGTGTCAGTGAAGACATGAACAGTGAAGGGAATGTAGATTTT
GAATGTGATACCAAACTATACACGTCTGCGCCCAACACATCTCAGGGTAAAGATAATTCTGTCTTACTAG
TTCTCAGCAGTGATGAAAGCCAACAGTCTGAAAACAGTGAGAATGAAGAGGATACTTTATGTTTTGTTGA
AAATAGTGGCCAAAGGGAGTCATTAAGTGGAGACACAGGAAGTCTGTCATGTGACAATGCATTGTTTGTA
ATTGACACAACTCCTGGAATGAGTGCTGATAAAAATTTTTACTTGGAAGAGGAAGACAAGGCAAGTGAGG
TTGCCATTGAGGAAGAAAAAGAAGAGGAAGAGGATGAAAAAAGTGAAGAAGATTCATCAGACCATGACGA
AAATGAAGATGAGTTTAGTGATGAAGAAGACTTCCTAAATAGCACAAAGGCTAAACTTCTGAAGTTGACA
AGCAGCAGCATAGACCCTGGTCTGAGTATCAAGCAGTTGGGTGGTTTGTATATTAATTTCAATGCAGATA
AACTACAGTCTAACAAGAGAACCCTAACACAGATCAAGGAGAAAAAGAAAAATGAGCTTCTGCAGAAAGC
CGTCATTACACCTGATTTTGAAAAAAACCACTGTGTTCCACCATATAGTGAATCAAAGTATCAACTTCAG
AAAAAACGCAGAAAAGAACGACAAAAAACAGCAGGGGATGGCTGGTTTGGTATGAAAGCTCCAGAAATGA
CAAATGAACTGAAAAATGATCTCAAAGCACTGAAGATGAGAGCCAGCATGGACCCGAAAAGATTTTACAA
GAAAAATGATAGAGATGGCTTCCCCAAGTACTTCCAGATTGGAACCATTGTTGACAATCCAGCTGATTTC
TACCATTCACGAATTCCCAAGAAGCAAAGGAAAAGAACTATTGTGGAAGAACTGCTGGCTGATTCTGAAT
TCAGAAGATACAACCGAAGGAAGTACTCAGAGATCATGGCTGAAAAAGCAGCAAATGCAGCAGGAAAAAA
GTTCCGAAAGAAGAAGAAATTTCGCAATTAA
